>Addgene plasmid #132545 | CIRTS-8: bdefensin 3-TBP6.7-hADAR(299-701)E488Q | addgene full sequence | sequence record 258154 | Addgene NGS Result
GTTATTAATAGTAATCAATTACGGGGTCATTAGTTCATAGCCCATATATGGAGTTCCGCGTTACATAACT
TACGGTAAATGGCCCGCCTGGCTGACCGCCCAACGACCCCCGCCCATTGACGTCAATAATGACGTATGTT
CCCATAGTAACGCCAATAGGGACTTTCCATTGACGTCAATGGGTGGAGTATTTACGGTAAACTGCCCACT
TGGCAGTACATCAAGTGTATCATATGCCAAGTCCGCCCCCTATTGACGTCAATGACGGTAAATGGCCCGC
CTGGCATTATGCCCAGTACATGACCTTACGGGACTTTCCTACTTGGCAGTACATCTACGTATTAGTCATC
GCTATTACCATGGTGATGCGGTTTTGGCAGTACACCAATGGGCGTGGATAGCGGTTTGACTCACGGGGAT
TTCCAAGTCTCCACCCCATTGACGTCAATGGGAGTTTGTTTTGGCACCAAAATCAACGGGACTTTCCAAA
ATGTCGTAATAACCCCGCCCCGTTGACGCAAATGGGCGGTAGGCGTGTACGGTGGGAGGTCTATATAAGC
AGAGCTGGTTTAGTGAACCGTCAGATCACTAGAAGCTTTATTGCGGTAGTTTATCACAGTTAAATTGCTA
ACGCAGTCAGTGCTTCTGACACAACAGTCTCGAACTTAAGCTGCAGAAGTTGGTCGTGAGGCACTGGGCA
GGTAAGTATCAAGGTTACAAGACAGGTTTAAGGAGACCAATAGAAACTGGGCTTGTCGAGACAGAGAAGA
CTCTTGCGTTTCTGATAGGCACCTATTGGTCTTACTGACATCCACTTTGCCTTTCTCTCCACAGGTGTCC
ACTCCCAGTTCAATTACAGCTCTTAAGGCTAGAGTATGCCACCATGGGAATTATCAACACCCTTCAAAAA
TACTACTGTCGCGTCCGTGGGGGTCGTTGCGCAGTCCTGTCGTGCCTGCCTAAAGAGGAGCAGATCGGTA
AATGCTCAACCCGTGGACGTAAGTGCTGTCGTCGCAAGAAAGGCGGTTCTGGAGGCTCAGGGGGGAGCGG
AGGGTCCGGTGGATCAGGAGGCTCCATGGCAGTTCCCGAGACCCGCCCTAACCACACTATTTATATCAAC
AACCTCAATAGCAAGATCAAGAAGGATGAGCTAAAAAAGTCCCTGTACGCCATCTTCTCCCAGTTTGGCC
AGATCCTGGATATCCTGGTACCGCGGCAGCGTACCCCGAGGGGCCAGGCCTTTGTCATCTTCAAGGAGGT
CAGCAGCGCCACCAACGCCCTGCGCTCCATGCAGGGTTTCCCTTTCTATGACAAACCTATGCGTATCCAG
TATGCCAAGACCGACAAACGTATCCCGGCCAAGATGAAAGGCACCTTCGTGGGCGGTAGTGGAGGAAGCG
GGGGGAGCGGAGGGAGTGGTGGATCCGGCGGCTCCTTGCACTTGGATCAAACGCCATCTCGCCAGCCTAT
TCCCAGTGAGGGTCTTCAGCTGCATTTACCGCAGGTTTTAGCTGACGCTGTCTCACGCCTGGTCCTGGGT
AAGTTTGGTGACCTGACCGACAACTTCTCCTCCCCTCACGCTCGCAGAAAAGTGCTGGCTGGAGTCGTCA
TGACAACAGGCACAGATGTTAAAGATGCCAAGGTGATAAGTGTTTCTACAGGAACAAAATGTATTAATGG
TGAATACATGAGTGATCGTGGCCTTGCATTAAATGACTGCCATGCAGAAATAATATCTCGGAGATCCTTG
CTCAGATTTCTTTATACACAACTTGAGCTTTACTTAAATAACAAAGATGATCAAAAAAGATCCATCTTTC
AGAAATCAGAGCGAGGGGGGTTTAGGCTGAAGGAGAATGTCCAGTTTCATCTGTACATCAGCACCTCTCC
CTGTGGAGATGCCAGAATCTTCTCACCACATGAGCCAATCCTGGAAGAACCAGCAGATAGACACCCAAAT
CGTAAAGCAAGAGGACAGCTACGGACCAAAATAGAGTCTGGTCAGGGGACGATTCCAGTGCGCTCCAATG
CGAGCATCCAAACGTGGGACGGGGTGCTGCAAGGGGAGCGGCTGCTCACCATGTCCTGCAGTGACAAGAT
TGCACGCTGGAACGTGGTGGGCATCCAGGGATCCCTGCTCAGCATTTTCGTGGAGCCCATTTACTTCTCG
AGCATCATCCTGGGCAGCCTTTACCACGGGGACCACCTTTCCAGGGCCATGTACCAGCGGATCTCCAACA
TAGAGGACCTGCCACCTCTCTACACCCTCAACAAGCCTTTGCTCAGTGGCATCAGCAATGCAGAAGCACG
GCAGCCAGGGAAGGCCCCCAACTTCAGTGTCAACTGGACGGTAGGCGACTCCGCTATTGAGGTCATCAAC
GCCACGACTGGGAAGGATGAGCTGGGCCGCGCGTCCCGCCTGTGTAAGCACGCGTTGTACTGTCGCTGGA
TGCGTGTGCACGGCAAGGTTCCCTCCCACTTACTACGCTCCAAGATTACCAAACCCAACGTGTACCATGA
GTCCAAGCTGGCGGCAAAGGAGTACCAGGCCGCCAAGGCGCGTCTGTTCACAGCCTTCATCAAGGCGGGG
CTGGGGGCCTGGGTGGAGAAGCCCACCGAGCAGGACCAGTTCTCACTCACGCCCAAAAGGCCGGCGGCCA
CGAAAAAGGCCGGCCAGGCAAAAAAGAAAAAGGGATCCGATTACAAGGACGACGATGACAAGTAGTGTTT
AAACGAATTCGGGCTCGGTACACGGGGATCCTCTAGAGTCGACCTGCAGGCATGCAAGCTGATCCGGCTG
CTAACAAAGCCCGAAAGGAAGCTGAGTTGGCTGCTGCCACCGCTGAGCAATAACTAGCATAACCCCTTGG
GGCGGCCGCTTCGAGCAGACATGATAAGATACATTGATGAGTTTGGACAAACCACAACTAGAATGCAGTG
AAAAAAATGCTTTATTTGTGAAATTTGTGATGCTATTGCTTTATTTGTAACCATTATAAGCTGCAATAAA
CAAGTTAACAACAACAATTGCATTCATTTTATGTTTCAGGTTCAGGGGGAGATGTGGGAGGTTTTTTTAA
GCAAGTAAAACCTCTACAAATGTGGTAAAATCGAATTCTAATGGATCCTCTTTGCGCTTGCGTTTTCCCT
TGTCCAGATAGCCCAGTAGCTGACATTCATCCGGGGTCAGCACCGTTTCTGCGGACTGGCTTTCTACGTG
TTCCGCTTCCTTTAGCAGCCCTTGCGCCCTGAGTGCTTGCGGCAGCGTGAGCTTCAAAAGAATTGCCAGC
TGGGGCGCCCTCTGGTAAGGTTGGGAAGCCCTGCAAAGTAAACTGGATGGCTTTCTTGCCGCCAAGGATC
TGATGGCGCAGGGGATCAAGATCTGATCAAGAGACAGGATGACGGTCGTTTCGCATGCTTGAACAAGATG
GATTGCACGCAGGTTCTCCGGCCGCTTGGGTGGAGAGGCTATTCGGCTATGACTGGGCACAACAGACAAT
CGGCTGCTCTGATGCCGCCGTGTTCCGGCTGTCAGCGCAGGGGCGCCCGGTTCTTTTTGTCAAGACCGAC
CTGTCCGGTGCCCTGAATGAACTGCAGGACGAGGCAGCGCGGCTATCGTGGCTGGCCACGACGGGCGTTC
CTTGCGCAGCTGTGCTCGACGTTGTCACTGAAGCGGGAAGGGACTGGCTGCTATTGGGCGAAGTGCCGGG
GCAGGATCTCCTGTCATCTCACCTTGCTCCTGCCGAGAAAGTATCCATCATGGCTGATGCAATGCGGCGG
CTGCATACGCTTGATCCGGCTACCTGCCCATTCGACCACCAAGCGAAACATCGCATCGAGCGAGCACGCA
CTCGGATGGAAGCCGGTCTTGTCGATCAGGATGATCTGGACGAAGAGCATCAGGGGCTCGCGCCAGCCGA
ACTGTTCGCCAGGCTCAAGGCGCGTATGCCGGATGGTGAGGATCTCGTCGTGACTCATGGCGATGCCTGC
TTGCCGAATATCATGGTGGAAAATGGCCGCTTTTCTGGATTCATCGACTGTGGCCGGCTGGGTGTGGCGG
ACCGCTATCAGGACATAGCGTTGGCTACCCGTGATATTGCTGAAGAGCTTGGCGGCGAATGGGCTGACCG
CTTCCTCGTGCTTTACGGTATCGCCGCTCCCGATTCGCAGCGCATCGCCTTCTATCGCCTTCTTGACGAG
TTCTTCTGAGCGGGACTCTGGGGTTCGAAATGACCGACCAAGCGACGCCCAACCGGTATCAGCTCACTCA
AAGGCGGTAATACGGTTATCCACAGAATCAGGGGATAACGCAGGAAAGAACATGTGAGCAAAAGGCCAGC
AAAAGGCCAGGAACCGTAAAAAGGCCGCGTTGCTGGCGTTTTTCCATAGGCTCCGCCCCCCTGACGAGCA
TCACAAAAATCGACGCTCAAGTCAGAGGTGGCGAAACCCGACAGGACTATAAAGATACCAGGCGTTTCCC
CCTGGAAGCTCCCTCGTGCGCTCTCCTGTTCCGACCCTGCCGCTTACCGGATACCTGTCCGCCTTTCTCC
CTTCGGGAAGCGTGGCGCTTTCTCATAGCTCACGCTGTAGGTATCTCAGTTCGGTGTAGGTCGTTCGCTC
CAAGCTGGGCTGTGTGCACGAACCCCCCGTTCAGCCCGACCGCTGCGCCTTATCCGGTAACTATCGTCTT
GAGTCCAACCCGGTAAGACACGACTTATCGCCACTGGCAGCAGCCACTGGTAACAGGATTAGCAGAGCGA
GGTATGTAGGCGGTGCTACAGAGTTCTTGAAGTGGTGGCCTAACTACGGCTACACTAGAAGGACAGTATT
TGGTATCTGCGCTCTGCTGAAGCCAGTTACCTTCGGAAAAAGAGTTGGTAGCTCTTGATCCGGCAAACAA
ACCACCGCTGGTAGCGGTGGTTTTTTTGTTTGCAAGCAGCAGATTACGCGCAGAAAAAAAGGATTTCAAG
AAGATCCTTTGATCTTTTCTACGGGGTCTGACGCTCAGTGGAACGAAAACTCACGTTAAGGGATTTTGGT
CATGAGATTATCAAAAAGGATCTTCACCTAGATCCTTTTATAGTCCGGAAATACAGGAACGCACGCTGGA
TGGCCCTTCGCTGGGATGGTGAAACCATGAAAAATGGCAGCTTCAGTGGATTAAGTGGGGGTAATGTGGC
CTGTACCCTCTGGTTGCATAGGTATTCATACGGTTAAAATTTATCAGGCGCGATTGCGGCAGTTTTTCGG
GTGGTTTGTTGCCATTTTTACCTGTCTGCTGCCGTGATCGCGCTGAACGCGTTTTAGCGGTGCGTACAAT
TAAGGGATTATGGTAAATCCACTTACTGTCTGCCCTCGTAGCCATCGAGATAAACCGCAGTACTCCGGCC
ACGATGCGTCCGGCGTAGAGGATCGAGATCTTCAATATTGGCCATTAGCCATATTATTCATTGGTTATAT
AGCATAAATCAATATTGGCTATTGGCCATTGCATACGTTGTATCTATATCATAATATGTACATTTATATT
GGCTCATGTCCAATATGACCGCCATGTTGGCATTGATTATTGACTA
Features (pLannotate 1.2.2; 18 found; start..end, strand, type, name):
    364..563     +  promoter       CMV promoter: human cytomegalovirus (CMV) immediate early promoter
    702..834     +  intron         chimeric intron: chimera between introns from human β-globin and immunoglobulin heavy chain genes
    887..1021    +  CDS            DEFB103A (fragment): D103A_HUMAN - Also known as BD3, DEFB103, DEFB3. Experimental evidence at protein level: Swiss-Prot protein existence level 1. Exhibits antimicrobial activity against Gram-positive bacteria S.aureus and S.pyogenes, Gram-negative bacteria P.aeruginosa and E.coli and the yeast C.albicans. Kills multiresistant S.aureus and vancomycin-resistant E.faecium. No significant hemolytic activity was observed. From Homo sapiens (Human).
   1076..1381    +  CDS            SNRPA (fragment): SNRPA_HUMAN - Experimental evidence at protein level: Swiss-Prot protein existence level 1. Component of the spliceosomal U1 snRNP, which is essential for recognition of the pre-mRNA 5' splice-site and the subsequent assembly of the spliceosome. U1 snRNP is the first snRNP to interact with pre-mRNA. This interaction is required for the subsequent binding of U2 snRNP and the U4/U6/U5 tri-snRNP. SNRPA binds stem loop II of U1 snRNA. In a snRNP-free form (SF-A) may be involved in coupled pre-mRNA splicing and polyadenylation process. May bind preferentially to the 5'-UGCAC-3' motif on RNAs. From
   1436..2644    +  CDS            Adarb1 (fragment): RED1_RAT - Also known as Red1. Experimental evidence at protein level: Swiss-Prot protein existence level 1. Catalyzes the hydrolytic deamination of adenosine to inosine in double-stranded RNA (dsRNA) referred to as A-to-I RNA editing. This may affect gene expression and function in a number of ways that include mRNA translation by changing codons and hence the amino acid sequence of proteins; pre-mRNA splicing by altering splice site recognition sequences; RNA stability by changing sequences involved in nuclease recognition; genetic stability in the case of RNA virus genomes by changing seque
   2645..2692    +  CDS            nucleoplasmin NLS: bipartite nuclear localization signal from nucleoplasmin
   2699..2722    +  CDS            FLAG: FLAG® epitope tag, followed by an enterokinase cleavage site
   2735..2790    +  misc_feature   MCS: pUC18/19 multiple cloning site
   2797..2846    +  CDS            SET1 (fragment): solubility-enhancement tag derived from T7 phage gene 10B
   2854..2873    +  terminator     T7 terminator (fragment): transcription terminator for bacteriophage T7 RNA polymerase
   2895..3016    -  polyA_signal   SV40 poly(A) signal: SV40 polyadenylation signal
   3039..3107    -  CDS            large T antigen (fragment): large T antigen from SV40 (simian virus 40)
   3128..3280    -  CDS            tnpA (fragment): TN5P_ECOLX - Also known as tnp. Experimental evidence at protein level: Swiss-Prot protein existence level 1. Mediates transposition of transposon Tn5 by a 'cut and paste' mechanism. First, the monomeric transposase binds the 19 bp inverted DNA repeats flanking the transposon. Then, dimerization of the DNA- bound transposase creates a synaptic DNA complex. After nicking of the first DNA strand, excision of the transposon proceeds through a series of intermediates. The transposase then mediates the insertion of the transposon at a new site by strand transfer. The activity of the wild- type tran
   3282..3383    +  CDS            tnpA (fragment): TN5P_ECOLX - Also known as tnp. Experimental evidence at protein level: Swiss-Prot protein existence level 1. Mediates transposition of transposon Tn5 by a 'cut and paste' mechanism. First, the monomeric transposase binds the 19 bp inverted DNA repeats flanking the transposon. Then, dimerization of the DNA- bound transposase creates a synaptic DNA complex. After nicking of the first DNA strand, excision of the transposon proceeds through a series of intermediates. The transposase then mediates the insertion of the transposon at a new site by strand transfer. The activity of the wild- type tran
   3415..4209    +  CDS            NeoR/KanR: aminoglycoside phosphotransferase from Tn5; aph(3')-II (or nptII); confers resistance to neomycin, kanamycin, and G418 (Geneticin®)
   4381..4969    -  rep_origin     ori: high-copy-number ColE1/pMB1/pBR322/pUC origin of replication
   5085..5368    +  misc_feature   cer region: ColE1-derived recombination site that helps to maintain plasmids as monomers
   5561..362     +  enhancer       CMV enhancer (across the origin): human cytomegalovirus immediate early enhancer
