[The description below was written by a language model from this plasmid's Addgene catalogue record and pLannotate feature annotations shown in this document.]
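Description:
CIRTS-8: bdefensin 3-TBP6.7-hADAR(299-701)E488Q is a 5.6 kb mammalian expression plasmid built on a backbone recorded as "cmv d0". It encodes one member of the CIRTS family of programmable, RNA-guided RNA effector proteins assembled from human protein parts. It is propagated in E. coli through a high-copy ColE1/pUC-type origin and selected with kanamycin via the Tn5-derived NeoR/KanR aminoglycoside phosphotransferase gene. A ColE1 cer site is also annotated, which helps keep the plasmid monomeric. Short hits to Tn5 transposase, SV40 large T antigen, a T7 terminator and a T7 gene 10B solubility tag appear to be backbone remnants rather than functional parts.

Expression is driven by the CMV immediate-early enhancer and promoter, followed by a chimeric β-globin/immunoglobulin intron that typically improves transcript processing. The open reading frame is a synthetic fusion of three modules. The first is a fragment of human β-defensin 3, a small cationic peptide. The second is TBP6.7, which the feature table matches to the U1A (SNRPA) RNA-binding domain and which presumably recognises a hairpin in the guide RNA. The third is the deaminase domain, residues 299–701, of human ADAR carrying the E488Q substitution, generally known as a hyperactive editing mutation. The annotation tool labels this segment by its rat Adarb1 (ADAR2) homologue, whereas the record describes it as human. A bipartite nucleoplasmin NLS and a C-terminal FLAG tag follow, for nuclear targeting and detection. An SV40 poly(A) signal lies downstream, although it is annotated on the opposite strand.

The plasmid expresses CIRTS-8 in mammalian cells, where the ADAR domain would carry out guide-directed A-to-I editing of target transcripts. No guide RNA cassette is annotated, so the guide would presumably be supplied separately.
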