Addgene plasmid #132545: CIRTS-8: bdefensin 3-TBP6.7-hADAR(299-701)E488Q
Purpose: Expresses CIRTS-8 (bdefensin 3-TBP6.7-hADAR(299-701)E488Q) in mammalian cells
Depositing lab: Bryan Dickinson. Publication: Programmable RNA-Guided RNA Effector Proteins Built from Human Parts. Rauch S, He E, Srienc M, Zhou H, Zhang Z, Dickinson BC. Cell. 2019 Jun 27;178(1):122-134.e12. doi: 10.1016/j.cell.2019.05.049. Epub 2019 Jun 20. PubMed 31230714.
Backbone
  Vector backbone: cmv d0
  Vector type: Mammalian Expression
Growth in bacteria
  Bacterial resistance: Kanamycin, 50 μg/mL
  Growth temperature: 37°C
  Growth strain: DH5alpha
  Copy number: Unknown
Gene/Insert
  Gene/Insert name: CIRTS-8: bdefensin 3-TBP6.7-hADAR(299-701)E488Q-NLS
  Species: Synthetic
  Promoter: cmv d0
  Tag / fusion protein: FLAG tag (C terminal on insert)
  Cloning method: Gibson Cloning
  Sequencing primers: 5′ AGTTAAATTGCTAACGCAGTCA; 3′ CAGCAGCCAACTCAGCTTCCTTTCGGGCTT
Terms and licenses: Academic/Nonprofit Terms; Industry Terms: Not Available to Industry
How to cite: CIRTS-8: bdefensin 3-TBP6.7-hADAR(299-701)E488Q was a gift from Bryan Dickinson (Addgene plasmid # 132545 ; http://n2t.net/addgene:132545 ; RRID:Addgene_132545)
